>Addgene plasmid #18063 | Keratin 8 (pcDNA3) | addgene full sequence | sequence record 363018 | Addgene NGS Result
GACGGATCGGGAGATCTCCCGATCCCCTATGGTGCACTCTCAGTACAATCTGCTCTGATGCCGCATAGTT
AAGCCAGTATCTGCTCCCTGCTTGTGTGTTGGAGGTCGCTGAGTAGTGCGCGAGCAAAATTTAAGCTACA
ACAAGGCAAGGCTTGACCGACAATTGCATGAAGAATCTGCTTAGGGTTAGGCGTTTTGCGCTGCTTCGCG
ATGTACGGGCCAGATATACGCGTTGACATTGATTATTGACTAGTTATTAATAGTAATCAATTACGGGGTC
ATTAGTTCATAGCCCATATATGGAGTTCCGCGTTACATAACTTACGGTAAATGGCCCGCCTGGCTGACCG
CCCAACGACCCCCGCCCATTGACGTCAATAATGACGTATGTTCCCATAGTAACGCCAATAGGGACTTTCC
ATTGACGTCAATGGGTGGAGTATTTACGGTAAACTGCCCACTTGGCAGTACATCAAGTGTATCATATGCC
AAGTACGCCCCCTATTGACGTCAATGACGGTAAATGGCCCGCCTGGCATTATGCCCAGTACATGACCTTA
TGGGACTTTCCTACTTGGCAGTACATCTACGTATTAGTCATCGCTATTACCATGGTGATGCGGTTTTGGC
AGTACATCAATGGGCGTGGATAGCGGTTTGACTCACGGGGATTTCCAAGTCTCCACCCCATTGACGTCAA
TGGGAGTTTGTTTTGGCACCAAAATCAACGGGACTTTCCAAAATGTCGTAACAACTCCGCCCCATTGACG
CAAATGGGCGGTAGGCGTGTACGGTGGGAGGTCTATATAAGCAGAGCTCTCTGGCTAACTAGAGAACCCA
CTGCTTACTGGCTTATCGAAATTAATACGACTCACTATAGGGAGACCCAAGCTTGGTACCGAGCTCGGAT
CCGCCACCATGTCCATCAGGGTGACCCAGAAGTCCTACAAGGTGTCCACCTCTGGCCCCCGGGCCTTCAG
CAGCCGCTCCTACACGAGTGGGCCCGGTTCCCGCATCAGCTCCTCGAGCTTCTCCCGAGTGGGCAGCAGC
AACTTTCGCGGTGGCCTGGGCGGCGGCTATGGTGGGGCCAGCGGCATGGGAGGCATCACCGCAGTTACGG
TCAACCAGAGCCTGCTGAGCCCCCTTGTCCTGGAGGTGGACCCCAACATCCAGGCCGTGCGCACCCAGGA
GAAGGAGCAGATCAAGACCCTCAACAACAAGTTTGCCTCCTTCATAGACAAGGTACGGTTCCTGGAGCAG
CAGAACAAGATGCTGGAGACCAAGTGGAGCCTCCTGCAGCAGCAGAAGACGGCTCGAAGCAACATGGACA
ACATGTTCGAGAGCTACATCAACAACCTTAGGCGGCAGCTGGAGACTCTGGGCCAGGAGAAGCTGAAGCT
GGAGGCGGAGCTTGGCAACATGCAGGGGCTGGTGGAGGACTTCAAGAACAAGTATGAGGATGAGATCAAT
AAGCGTACAGAGATGGAGAACGAATTTGTCCTCATCAAGAAGGATGTGGATGAAGCTTACATGAACAAGG
TAGAGCTGGAGTCTCGCCTGGAAGGGCTGACCGACGAGATCAACTTCCTCAGGCAGCTGTATGAAGAGGA
GATCCGGGAGCTGCAGTCCCAGATCTCGGACACATCTGTGGTGCTGTCCATGGACAACAGCCGCTCCCTG
GACATGGACAGCATCATTGCTGAGGTCAAGGCACAGTACGAGGATATTGCCAACCGCAGCCGGGCTGAGG
CTGAGAGCATGTACCAGATCAAGTATGAGGAGCTGCAGAGCCTGGCTGGGAAGCACGGGGATGACCTGCG
GCGCACAAAGACTGAGATCTCTGAGATGAACCGGAACATCAGCCGGCTCCAGGCTGAGATTGAGGGCCTC
AAAGGCCAGAGGGCTTCCCTGGAGGCCGCCATTGCAGATGCCGAGCAGCGTGGAGAGCTGGCCATTAAGG
ATGCCAACGCCAAGTTGTCCGAGCTGGAGGCCGCCCTGCAGCGGGCCAAGCAGGACATGGCGCGGCAGCT
GCGTGAGTACCAGGAGCTGATGAACGTCAAGCTGGCCCTGGACATCGAGATCGCCACCTACAGGAAGCTG
CTGGAGGGCGAGGAGAGCCGGCTGGAGTCTGGGATGCAGAACATGAGTATTCATACGAAGACCACCAGCG
GCTATGCAGGTGGTCTGAGCTCGGCCTATGGGGGCCTCACAAGCCCCGGCCTCAGCTACAGCCTGGGCTC
CAGCTTTGGCTCTGGCGCGGGCTCCAGCTCCTTCAGCCGCACCAGCTCCTCCAGGGCCGTGGTTGTGAAG
AAGATCGAGACACGTGATGGGAAGCTGGTGTCTGAGTCCTCTGACGTCCTGCCCAAGTGAGAATTCTGCA
GATATCCATCACACTGGCGGCCGCTCGAGCATGCATCTAGAGGGCCCTATTCTATAGTGTCACCTAAATG
CTAGAGCTCGCTGATCAGCCTCGACTGTGCCTTCTAGTTGCCAGCCATCTGTTGTTTGCCCCTCCCCCGT
GCCTTCCTTGACCCTGGAAGGTGCCACTCCCACTGTCCTTTCCTAATAAAATGAGGAAATTGCATCGCAT
TGTCTGAGTAGGTGTCATTCTATTCTGGGGGGTGGGGTGGGGCAGGACAGCAAGGGGGAGGATTGGGAAG
ACAATAGCAGGCATGCTGGGGATGCGGTGGGCTCTATGGCTTCTGAGGCGGAAAGAACCAGCTGGGGCTC
TAGGGGGTATCCCC
[124 nt withheld, positions 2745-2868]
C
[91 nt withheld, positions 2870-2960]
A
[49 nt withheld, positions 2962-3010]
CCTTTGACGTTGGAGTCCACGTTCTTT
[37 nt withheld, positions 3038-3074]
ACCCTATCTCGGTCTATTCTTTTGATTTATAAGGGATTTTGCCGATTTCGGCCTATTGGTTAAAAAATGA
GCTGATTTAACAAAAATTTAACGCGAATTAATTCTGTGGAATGTGTGTCAGTTAGGGTGTGGAAAGTCCC
CAGGCTCCCCAGCAGGCAGAAGTATGCAAAGCATGCATCTCAATTAGTCAGCAACCAGGTGTGGAAAGTC
CCCAGGCTCCCCAGCAGGCAGAAGTATGCAAAGCATGCATCTCAATTAGTCAGCAACCATAGTCCCGCCC
CTAACTCCGCCCATCCCGCCCCTAACTCCGCCCAGTTCCGCCCATTCTCCGCCCCATGGCTGACTAATTT
TTTTTATTTATGCAGAGGCCGAGGCCGCCTCTGCCTCTGAGCTATTCCAGAAGTAGTGAGGAGGCTTTTT
TGGAGGCCTAGGCTTTTGCAAAAAGCTCCCGGGAGCTTGTATATCCATTTTCGGATCTGATCAAGAGACA
GGATGAGGATCGTTTCGCATGATTGAACAAGATGGATTGCACGCAGGTTCTCCGGCCGCTTGGGTGGAGA
GGCTATTCGGCTATGACTGGGCACAACAGACAATCGGCTGCTCTGATGCCGCCGTGTTCCGGCTGTCAGC
GCAGGGGCGCCCGGTTCTTTTTGTCAAGACCGACCTGTCCGGTGCCCTGAATGAACTGCAGGACGAGGCA
GCGCGGCTATCGTGGCTGGCCACGACGGGCGTTCCTTGCGCAGCTGTGCTCGACGTTGTCACTGAAGCGG
GAAGGGACTGGCTGCTATTGGGCGAAGTGCCGGGGCAGGATCTCCTGTCATCTCACCTTGCTCCTGCCGA
GAAAGTATCCATCATGGCTGATGCAATGCGGCGGCTGCATACGCTTGATCCGGCTACCTGCCCATTCGAC
CACCAAGCGAAACATCGCATCGAGCGAGCACGTACTCGGATGGAAGCCGGTCTTGTCGATCAGGATGATC
TGGACGAAGAGCATCAGGGGCTCGCGCCAGCCGAACTGTTCGCCAGGCTCAAGGCGCGCATGCCCGACGG
CGAGGATCTCGTCGTGACCCATGGCGATGCCTGCTTGCCGAATATCATGGTGGAAAATGGCCGCTTTTCT
GGATTCATCGACTGTGGCCGGCTGGGTGTGGCGGACCGCTATCAGGACATAGCGTTGGCTACCCGTGATA
TTGCTGAAGAGCTTGGCGGCGAATGGGCTGACCGCTTCCTCGTGCTTTACGGTATCGCCGCTCCCGATTC
GCAGCGCATCGCCTTCTATCGCCTTCTTGACGAGTTCTTCTGAGCGGGACTCTGGGGTTCGAAATGACCG
ACCAAGCGACGCCCAACCTGCCATCACGAGATTTCGATTCCACCGCCGCCTTCTATGAAAGGTTGGGCTT
CGGAATCGTTTTCCGGGACGCCGGCTGGATGATCCTCCAGCGCGGGGATCTCATGCTGGAGTTCTTCGCC
CACCCCAACTTGTTTATTGCAGCTTATAATGGTTACAAATAAAGCAATAGCATCACAAATTTCACAAATA
AAGCATTTTTTTCACTGCATTCTAGTTGTGGTTTGTCCAAACTCATCAATGTATCTTATCATGTCTGTAT
ACCGTCGACCTCTAGCTAGAGCTTGGCGTAATCATGGTCATAGCTGTTTCCTGTGTGAAATTGTTATCCG
CTCACAATTCCACACAACATACGAGCCGGAAGCATAAAGTGTAAAGCCTGGGGTGCCTAATGAGTGAGCT
AACTCACATTAATTGCGTTGCGCTCACTGCCCGCTTTCCAGTCGGGAAACCTGTCGTGCCAGCTGCATTA
ATGAATCGGCCAACGCGCGGGGAGAGGCGGTTTGCGTATTGGGCGCTCTTCCGCTTCCTCGCTCACTGAC
TCGCTGCGCTCGGTCGTTCGGCTGCGGCGAGCGGTATCAGCTCACTCAAAGGCGGTAATACGGTTATCCA
CAGAATCAGGGGATAACGCAGGAAAGAACATGTGAGCAAAAGGCCAGCAAAAGGCCAGGAACCGTAAAAA
GGCCGCGTTGCTGGCGTTTTTCCATAGGCTCCGCCCCCCTGACGAGCATCACAAAAATCGACGCTCAAGT
CAGAGGTGGCGAAACCCGACAGGACTATAAAGATACCAGGCGTTTCCCCCTGGAAGCTCCCTCGTGCGCT
CTCCTGTTCCGACCCTGCCGCTTACCGGATACCTGTCCGCCTTTCTCCCTTCGGGAAGCGTGGCGCTTTC
TCATAGCTCACGCTGTAGGTATCTCAGTTCGGTGTAGGTCGTTCGCTCCAAGCTGGGCTGTGTGCACGAA
CCCCCCGTTCAGCCCGACCGCTGCGCCTTATCCGGTAACTATCGTCTTGAGTCCAACCCGGTAAGACACG
ACTTATCGCCACTGGCAGCAGCCACTGGTAACAGGATTAGCAGAGCGAGGTATGTAGGCGGTGCTACAGA
GTTCTTGAAGTGGTGGCCTAACTACGGCTACACTAGAAGAACAGTATTTGGTATCTGCGCTCTGCTGAAG
CCAGTTACCTTCGGAAAAAGAGTTGGTAGCTCTTGATCCGGCAAACAAACCACCGCTGGTAGCGGTGGTT
TTTTTGTTTGCAAGCAGCAGATTACGCGCAGAAAAAAAGGATCTCAAGAAGATCCTTTGATCTTTTCTAC
GGGGTCTGACGCTCAGTGGAACGAAAACTCACGTTAAGGGATTTTGGTCATGAGATTATCAAAAAGGATC
TTCACCTAGATCCTTTTAAATTAAAAATGAAGTTTTAAATCAATCTAAAGTATATATGAGTAAACTTGGT
CTGACAGTTACCAATGCTTAATCAGTGAGGCACCTATCTCAGCGATCTGTCTATTTCGTTCATCCATAGT
TGCCTGACTCCCCGTCGTGTAGATAACTACGATACGGGAGGGCTTACCATCTGGCCCCAGTGCTGCAATG
ATACCGCGAGACCCACGCTCACCGGCTCCAGATTTATCAGCAATAAACCAGCCAGCCGGAAGGGCCGAGC
GCAGAAGTGGTCCTGCAACTTTATCCGCCTCCATCCAGTCTATTAATTGTTGCCGGGAAGCTAGAGTAAG
TAGTTCGCCAGTTAATAGTTTGCGCAACGTTGTTGCCATTGCTACAGGCATCGTGGTGTCACGCTCGTCG
TTTGGTATGGCTTCATTCAGCTCCGGTTCCCAACGATCAAGGCGAGTTACATGATCCCCCATGTTGTGCA
AAAAAGCGGTTAGCTCCTTCGGTCCTCCGATCGTTGTCAGAAGTAAGTTGGCCGCAGTGTTATCACTCAT
GGTTATGGCAGCACTGCATAATTCTCTTACTGTCATGCCATCCGTAAGATGCTTTTCTGTGACTGGTGAG
TACTCAACCAAGTCATTCTGAGAATAGTGTATGCGGCGACCGAGTTGCTCTTGCCCGGCGTCAATACGGG
ATAATACCGCGCCACATAGCAGAACTTTAAAAGTGCTCATCATTGGAAAACGTTCTTCGGGGCGAAAACT
CTCAAGGATCTTACCGCTGTTGAGATCCAGTTCGATGTAACCCACTCGTGCACCCAACTGATCTTCAGCA
TCTTTTACTTTCACCAGCGTTTCTGGGTGAGCAAAAACAGGAAGGCAAAATGCCGCAAAAAAGGGAATAA
GGGCGACACGGAAATGTTGAATACTCATACTCTTCCTTTTTCAATATTATTGAAGCATTTATCAGGGTTA
TTGTCTCATGAGCGGATACATATTTGAATGTATTTAGAAAAATAAACAAATAGGGGTTCCGCGCACATTT
CCCCGAAAAGTGCCACCTGACGTC
Features (pLannotate 1.2.2; 21 found; start..end, strand, type, name):
     28..80      -  misc_feature   bom (fragment): basis of mobility region from pBR322
    235..614     +  enhancer       CMV enhancer: human cytomegalovirus immediate early enhancer
    615..818     +  promoter       CMV promoter: human cytomegalovirus (CMV) immediate early promoter
    814..847     +  LTR            5' LTR (truncated) (fragment): truncated 5' long terminal repeat (LTR) from HIV-1
    863..881     +  promoter       T7 promoter: promoter for bacteriophage T7 RNA polymerase
    919..2367    +  CDS            KRT8: K2C8_HUMAN - Also known as CYK8. Experimental evidence at protein level: Swiss-Prot protein existence level 1. Together with KRT19, helps to link the contractile apparatus to dystrophin at the costameres of striated muscle. From Homo sapiens (Human).
   2431..2449    -  promoter       SP6 promoter: promoter for bacteriophage SP6 RNA polymerase
   2475..2699    +  polyA_signal   bGH poly(A) signal: bovine growth hormone polyadenylation signal
   2703..2724    +  promoter       SV40 promoter (fragment): SV40 enhancer and early promoter
   2745..3173    +  rep_origin     f1 ori (sequence partly withheld): f1 bacteriophage origin of replication; arrow indicates direction of (+) strand synthesis
   3187..3516    +  promoter       SV40 promoter: SV40 enhancer and early promoter
   3583..4374    +  CDS            neo: KKA2_KLEPN - Also known as kan, nptII. Experimental evidence at protein level: Swiss-Prot protein existence level 1. Resistance to kanamycin, neomycin, paromomycin, ribostamycin, butirosin and gentamicin B. From Klebsiella pneumoniae.
   4398..4556    +  CDS            ble (fragment): BLE_KLEPN - Experimental evidence at protein level: Swiss-Prot protein existence level 1. Binding protein with a strong affinity to the bleomycin family of antibiotics. Binds to CL990; an antimitotic-antibiotic compound. From Klebsiella pneumoniae.
   4551..4672    +  polyA_signal   SV40 poly(A) signal: SV40 polyadenylation signal
   4745..4761    -  protein_bind   lac operator: The lac repressor binds to the lac operator to inhibit transcription in E. coli. This inhibition can be relieved by adding lactose or isopropyl-β-D-thiogalactopyranoside (IPTG). lac repressor encoded by lacI
   4769..4799    -  promoter       lac promoter: promoter for the E. coli lac operon
   4814..4835    -  protein_bind   CAP binding site: CAP binding activates transcription in the presence of cAMP. E. coli catabolite activator protein
   4848..4940    -  CDS            lacI (fragment): lac repressor; lacI; The lac repressor binds to the lac operator to inhibit transcription in E. coli. This inhibition can be relieved by adding lactose or isopropyl-β-D-thiogalactopyranoside (IPTG).
   5123..5711    -  rep_origin     ori: high-copy-number ColE1/pMB1/pBR322/pUC origin of replication
   5882..6742    -  CDS            AmpR: β-lactamase; bla; confers resistance to ampicillin, carbenicillin, and related antibiotics
   6743..6847    -  promoter       AmpR promoter: bla
