[The description below was written by a language model from this plasmid's Addgene catalogue record and pLannotate feature annotations shown in this document.]
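Description:
Keratin 8 (pcDNA3) is a mammalian expression plasmid built on the Invitrogen pcDNA3 backbone and carrying the human keratin 8 (KRT8, K8) coding sequence, cloned by restriction digestion between KpnI and XbaI sites that both remain intact. The sequenced plasmid is about 6.9 kb. In bacteria it is maintained at high copy through a ColE1/pUC-type origin and selected with ampicillin via the β-lactamase gene and its native promoter. An f1 origin is also present, which in principle allows single-stranded DNA production. For stable selection in mammalian cells, the backbone provides a neomycin phosphotransferase gene driven by the SV40 enhancer/early promoter and terminated by an SV40 polyadenylation signal, conferring G418 resistance.

The KRT8 open reading frame lies downstream of the human cytomegalovirus immediate early enhancer and promoter and upstream of the bovine growth hormone polyadenylation signal, an arrangement that gives strong constitutive expression in transfected mammalian cells. No epitope tag or fluorescent reporter is annotated, so the protein appears to be expressed untagged. T7 and SP6 phage promoters flank the insert in opposing orientations and can serve for in vitro transcription or as sequencing primer sites. Several short annotations (a truncated HIV-1 LTR fragment, ble and lacI fragments, lac promoter/operator elements, a bom fragment) are small backbone remnants or similarity hits from automated annotation rather than functional parts of the design.

The associated publication concerns keratin 8 phosphorylation by p38 kinase and its effect on keratin filament reorganization, so the construct is suited to expressing K8 in cultured cells for studies of intermediate filament assembly, phosphorylation and organization.
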