Addgene plasmid #18063: Keratin 8 (pcDNA3)
Depositing lab: M Bishr Omary. Depositing organization: Stanford University. Publication: Keratin 8 phosphorylation by p38 kinase regulates cellular keratin filament reorganization: modulation by a keratin 1-like disease causing mutation. Ku NO, Azhar S, Omary MB. J Biol Chem. 2002 Mar 29. 277(13):10775-82. 10.1074/jbc.M107623200 PubMed 11788583.
Backbone
  Vector backbone: pcDNA3
  Backbone manufacturer: Invitrogen
  Backbone size w/o insert (bp): 5400
  Vector type: Mammalian Expression
  Selectable markers: Neomycin (select with G418)
Growth in bacteria
  Bacterial resistance: Ampicillin, 100 μg/mL
  Growth temperature: 37°C
  Growth strain: DH5alpha
  Copy number: High Copy
Gene/Insert
  Gene/Insert name: Keratin 8 (alt names: KRT8; K8)
  Species: H. sapiens (human)
  Entrez Gene: KRT8 (a.k.a. CARD2, CK-8, CK8, CYK8, K2C8, K8, KO)
  Cloning method: Restriction Enzyme; 5′ cloning site KpnI (not destroyed); 3′ cloning site XbaI (not destroyed)
  Sequencing primers: 5′ CMV-F
Terms and licenses: Academic/Nonprofit Terms; Industry Terms: Not Available to Industry
How to cite: Keratin 8 (pcDNA3) was a gift from M Bishr Omary (Addgene plasmid # 18063 ; http://n2t.net/addgene:18063 ; RRID:Addgene_18063)
