>Addgene plasmid #18063 | Keratin 8 (pcDNA3) Sequencing Result | analyzer sequence | sequence record 23896
GGAGNNTTAGCAGAGCTCTCTGGCTACTAGAGAACCCACTGCTTACTGGCTTATCGAAATTAATACGACT
CACTATAGGGAGACCCAAGCTTGGTACCGAGCTCGGATCCGCCACCATGTCCATCAGGGTGACCCAGAAG
TCCTACAAGGTGTCCACCTCTGGCCCCCGGGCCTTCAGCAGCCGCTCCTACACGAGTGGGCCCGGTTCCC
GCATCAGCTCCTCGAGCTTCTCCCGAGTGGGCAGCAGCAACTTTCGCGGTGGCCTGGGCGGCGGCTATGG
TGGGGCCAGCGGCATGGGAGGCATCACCGCAGTTACGGTCAACCAGAGCCTGCTGAGCCCCCTTGTCCTG
GAGGTGGACCCCAACATCCAGGCCGTGCGCACCCAGGAGAAGGAGCAGATCAAGACCCTCAACAACAAGT
TTGCCTCCTTCATAGACAAGGTACGGTTCCTGGAGCAGCAGAACAAGATGCTGGAGACCAAGTGGAGCCT
CCTGCAGCAGCAGAAGACGGCTCGAAGCAACATGGACAACATGTTCGAGAGCTACATCAACAACCTTAGG
CGGCAGCTGGAGACTCTGGGCCAGGAGAAGCTGAAGCTGGAGGCGGAGCTTGGCAACATGCAGGGGCTGG
TGGAGGACTTCAAGAACAAGTATGAGGATGAGATCAATAAGCGTACAGAGATGGAGAACGAATTTGTCCT
CATCAAGAAGGATGTGGATGAAGCTTACATGAACAAGGTAGAGCTGGAGTCTCGCCTGGAAAGGCTACNA
AAAAAAATNANTTTNTNAGGGCGNTTTTTNAAAA
